>Addgene plasmid #176722 | pYCTK018 | addgene full sequence | sequence record 351570 | Addgene NGS Result
TGTGGATAACCGTAGTCGGTCTCATATGAAATTTTCTACTGTTTTGTCTACAGTTGCTTTGGCTGCTACT
GCTGTTTCTGCTGCTCCAATTTCTAGAGCTTCTAATGAAACTGTGGAATCAGTGGAGTCTGGTTTGAATG
TTCCAGCTGAAGCCGTTTTAGGTTATTTGGATTTTGGTGAAAAAGATGACGTTGCAATGTTACCATTTTC
AAACGGTACTTCAAATGGTTTATTATTTGTTAATACTACTATTTATGATGCCGCTTTTGCTGATTCTGAT
GATGAAAGTGCATCATTAGCAAAAAGAGATGCTGAAGCTTGGCATTGGTTGAGATTAAGATATGGTGAAC
CAATTTACAAAAGAGAGGATAGTGAAGGTGTTGAAAAGAGGGAAGCAGCTGCAGAACCATGGCACTGGCT
AAGATTGAGATACGGAGAACCTATTTATAAACGTGAAGATTCAGAATCAGTAGAAAAGAGAGAAGCTGCT
GCTGAGCCTTGGCATTGGTTGAGATTGAGATACGGTGAGCCAATATACAAGAGAGAAGACTCTGAAAGTG
TTGAGAAAAGGGAGGCAAATGCTGACGCAGATGCATGGCATTGGCTTAGGTTAAGATATGGCGAACCAAT
ATATTAAGGATCCTGAGACCAGACCAATAAAAAACGCCCGGCGGCAACCGAGCGTTCTGAACAAATCCAG
ATGGAGTTCTGAGGTCATTACTGGATCTATCAACAGGAGTCCAAGCGAGCTCGATATCAAATTACGCCCC
GCCCTGCCACTCATCGCAGTACTGTTGTAATTCATTAAGCATTCTGCCGACATGGAAGCCATCACAAACG
GCATGATGAACCTGAATCGCCAGCGGCATCAGCACCTTGTCGCCTTGCGTATAATATTTGCCCATGGTGA
AAACGGGGGCGAAGAAGTTGTCCATATTGGCCACGTTTAAATCAAAACTGGTGAAACTCACCCAGGGATT
GGCTGAAACGAAAAACATATTCTCAATAAACCCTTTAGGGAAATAGGCCAGGTTTTCACCGTAACACGCC
ACATCTTGCGAATATATGTGTAGAAACTGCCGGAAATCGTCGTGGTATTCACTCCAGAGCGATGAAAACG
TTTCAGTTTGCTCATGGAAAACGGTGTAACAAGGGTGAACACTATCCCATATCACCAGCTCACCGTCTTT
CATTGCCATACGAAATTCCGGATGAGCATTCATCAGGCGGGCAAGAATGTGAATAAAGGCCGGATAAAAC
TTGTGCTTATTTTTCTTTACGGTCTTTAAAAAGGCCGTAATATCCAGCTGAACGGTCTGGTTATAGGTAC
ATTGAGCAACTGACTGAAATGCCTCAAAATGTTCTTTACGATGCCATTGGGATATATCAACGGTGGTATA
TCCAGTGATTTTTTTCTCCATTTTAGCTTCCTTAGCTCCTGAAAATCTCGATAACTCAAAAAATACGCCC
GGTAGTGATCTTATTTCATTATGGTGAAAGTTGGAACCTCTTACGTGCCCGATCAATCATGACCAAAATC
CCTTAACGTGAGTTTTCGTTCCACTGAGCGTCAGACCCCGTAGAAAAGATCAAAGGATCTTCTTGAGATC
CTTTTTTTCTGCGCGTAATCTGCTGCTTGCAAACAAAAAAACCACCGCTACCAGCGGTGGTTTGTTTGCC
GGATCAAGAGCTACCAACTCTTTTTCCGAAGGTAACTGGCTTCAGCAGAGCGCAGATACCAAATACTGTT
CTTCTAGTGTAGCCGTAGTTAGGCCACCACTTCAAGAACTCTGTAGCACCGCCTACATACCTCGCTCTGC
TAATCCTGTTACCAGTGGCTGCTGCCAGTGGCGATAAGTCGTGTCTTACCGGGTTGGACTCAAGACGATA
GTTACCGGATAAGGCGCAGCGGTCGGGCTGAACGGGGGGTTCGTGCACACAGCCCAGCTTGGAGCGAACG
ACCTACACCGAACTGAGATACCTACAGCGTGAGCTATGAGAAAGCGCCACGCTTCCCGAAGGGAGAAAGG
CGGACAGGTATCCGGTAAGCGGCAGGGTCGGAACAGGAGAGCGCACGAGGGAGCTTCCAGGGGGAAACGC
CTGGTATCTTTATAGTCCTGTCGGGTTTCGCCACCTCTGACTTGAGCGTCGATTTTTGTGATGCTCGTCA
GGGGGGCGGAGCCTATGGAAAAACGCCAGCAACGCGGCCTTTTTACGGTTCCTGGCCTTTTGCTGGCCTT
TTGCTCACATGTTCTTTCCTGCGTTATCCCCTGATTC
Features (pLannotate 1.2.2; 5 found; start..end, strand, type, name):
     26..367     +  CDS            MF(ALPHA)1 (fragment): MFAL1_YEAST - Also known as MF-ALPHA-1, MFAL1. Experimental evidence at protein level: Swiss-Prot protein existence level 1. The active factor is excreted into the culture medium by haploid cells of the alpha mating type and acts on cells of the opposite mating type (type A). It mediates the conjugation process between the two types by inhibiting the initiation of DNA synthesis in type a cells and synchronizing them with type alpha. From Saccharomyces cerevisiae (strain ATCC 204508 / S288c) (Baker's yeast).
    657..691     -  terminator     lambda t0 terminator: minimal transcription terminator from phage lambda (Scholtissek and Grosse, 1987)
    765..1421    -  CDS            cat: CAT_ECOLX - Experimental evidence at protein level: Swiss-Prot protein existence level 1. This enzyme is an effector of chloramphenicol resistance in bacteria. From Escherichia coli. This protein is used as a marker in many commonly used cloning vectors, such as pACYC184.
   1422..1519    -  promoter       cat promoter: promoter of the E. coli cat gene encoding chloramphenicol acetyltransferase
   1603..2191    +  rep_origin     ori: high-copy-number ColE1/pMB1/pBR322/pUC origin of replication
