[The description below was written by a language model from this plasmid's Addgene catalogue record and pLannotate feature annotations shown in this document.]
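Description:
pYCTK018 is a level 0 (L0) part plasmid from a Golden Gate toolkit for engineering cell-cell communication in Saccharomyces cerevisiae. It is built on the pYTK001 part-entry backbone and is a small bacterial storage vector of about 2.3 kb, not a yeast expression plasmid. The annotated features include no yeast origin, yeast selection marker, yeast promoter or yeast terminator. Propagation in E. coli relies on a ColE1/pMB1-type origin. The annotation describes this origin as high copy, whereas the catalogue entry lists the plasmid as low copy. Selection is by chloramphenicol, through the cat gene driven by its own promoter and followed by a lambda t0 terminator.

The insert, mfalpha1Vp, is the alpha-factor mating pheromone precursor gene of Vanderwaltozyma polyspora, codon-optimized for expression in S. cerevisiae. The automated annotation labels part of this region as a fragment of S. cerevisiae MF(ALPHA)1. This most likely reflects homology between the two precursor proteins and does not mean the insert is the S. cerevisiae gene. The gene was inserted by Golden Gate assembly using BsmBI sites that were destroyed in the process, and the depositor notes that the plasmid remains Golden Gate compatible. This means the part can be released and combined with promoter, terminator and vector parts in higher-level assemblies. The record does not state the part type or the overhangs.

Within the toolkit the plasmid serves as a "sender" part. Yeast cells that express the assembled gene would secrete the V. polyspora alpha-factor as a signal for cells carrying a matching receptor. This allows synthetic multicellular yeast networks to be built with communication channels of variable specificity.
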