Addgene plasmid #176722: pYCTK018
Purpose: The plasmid is part of a GG toolkit for cell-cell communication in S. cerevisiae. This plasmid is an L0 part plasmid and contains the alpha-factor gene of Vanderwaltozyma polyspora (sender part).
Depositing lab: Victor Sourjik. Publication: Construction of multicellular yeast networks using the communication toolkit with variable specificity and attenuation. Krink N, Loechner AC, Anders A, Kahnt J, Rensing S, Hochberg G, Sourjik V. bioRxiv 2021 10.1101/2021.09.27.462023.
Backbone
  Vector backbone: pYTK001
  Vector type: Synthetic Biology
Growth in bacteria
  Bacterial resistance: Chloramphenicol, 25 μg/mL
  Growth temperature: 37°C
  Growth strain: DH5alpha
  Copy number: Low Copy
Gene/Insert
  Gene/Insert name: mfalpha1Vp
  Species: Vanderwaltozyma polyspora
  Mutation: Codon-optimized for expression in S. cerevisiae
  Cloning method: Restriction Enzyme; 5′ cloning site BsmBI (destroyed during cloning); 3′ cloning site BsmBI (destroyed during cloning)
  Sequencing primers: 5′ CCTGGCCTTTTGCTGGCC; 3′ CCAGTAATGACCTCAGAACTC
Terms and licenses: Academic/Nonprofit Terms; Industry Terms: Not Available to Industry
Depositor comments: The gene was codon-optimized for expression in S. cervisiae and cloned into the vector using Goden Gate. The plasmid is Golden Gate Cloning compatible. Please visit https://doi.org/10.1101/2021.09.27.462023 for bioRxiv preprint.
How to cite: pYCTK018 was a gift from Victor Sourjik (Addgene plasmid # 176722 ; http://n2t.net/addgene:176722 ; RRID:Addgene_176722)
