>Addgene plasmid #176722 | pYCTK018 | depositor partial sequence | sequence record 342493 | mfalpha1Vp
ATGAAATTTTCTACTGTTTTGTCTACAGTTGCTTTGGCTGCTACTGCTGTTTCTGCTGCTCCAATTTCTA
GAGCTTCTAATGAAACTGTGGAATCAGTGGAGTCTGGTTTGAATGTTCCAGCTGAAGCCGTTTTAGGTTA
TTTGGATTTTGGTGAAAAAGATGACGTTGCAATGTTACCATTTTCAAACGGTACTTCAAATGGTTTATTA
TTTGTTAATACTACTATTTATGATGCCGCTTTTGCTGATTCTGATGATGAAAGTGCATCATTAGCAAAAA
GAGATGCTGAAGCTTGGCATTGGTTGAGATTAAGATATGGTGAACCAATTTACAAAAGAGAGGATAGTGA
AGGTGTTGAAAAGAGGGAAGCAGCTGCAGAACCATGGCACTGGCTAAGATTGAGATACGGAGAACCTATT
TATAAACGTGAAGATTCAGAATCAGTAGAAAAGAGAGAAGCTGCTGCTGAGCCTTGGCATTGGTTGAGAT
TGAGATACGGTGAGCCAATATACAAGAGAGAAGACTCTGAAAGTGTTGAGAAAAGGGAGGCAAATGCTGA
CGCAGATGCATGGCATTGGCTTAGGTTAAGATATGGCGAACCAATATATTAA
